>Addgene plasmid #107362 | pNP1 AND input A | addgene full sequence | sequence record 209401 | Addgene NGS Result
GCTAGTGGTGCTAGCCCCGCGAAATTAATACGACTCACTATAGGGCCATGCACTTAGCTGTGCATGGATA
GACATAGAACGTAAAAGTAAAGATAGGAGTAGAATTGAGACTAGCATAACCCCTTGGGGCCTCTAAACGG
GTCTTGAGGGGTTTTTTGCTGAAAGGAGGAACTATATCCGGAAGCTTGGCACTGGCCGACCGGGGTCGAG
CACTGACTCGCTGCGCTCGGTCGTTCGGCTGCGGCGAGCGGTATCAGCTCACTCAAAGGCGGTAATACGG
TTATCCACAGAATCAGGGGATAACGCAGGAAAGAACATGTGAGCAAAAGGCCAGCAAAAGGCCAGGAACC
GTAAAAAGGCCGCGTTGCTGGCGTTTTTCCATAGGCTCCGCCCCCCTGACGAGCATCACAAAAATCGACG
CTCAAGTCAGAGGTGGCGAAACCCGACAGGACTATAAAGATACCAGGCGTTTCCCCCTGGAAGCTCCCTC
GTGCGCTCTCCTGTTCCGACCCTGCCGCTTACCGGATACCTGTCCGCCTTTCTCCCTTCGGGAAGCGTGG
CGCTTTCTCATAGCTCACGCTGTAGGTATCTCAGTTCGGTGTAGGTCGTTCGCTCCAAGCTGGGCTGTGT
GCACGAACCCCCCGTTCAGCCCGACCGCTGCGCCTTATCCGGTAACTATCGTCTTGAGTCCAACCCGCTA
AGACACGACTTATCGCCACTGGCAGCAGCCACTGGTAACAGGATTAGCAGAGCGAGGTATGTAGGCGGTG
CTACAGAGTTCTTGAAGTGGTGGCCTAACTACGGCTACACTAGAAGAACAGTATTTGGTATCTGCGCTCT
GCTGAAGCCAGTTACCTTCGGAAAAAGAGTTGGTAGCTCTTGATCCGGCAAACAAACCACCGCTGGTAGC
GGTGGTTTTTTTGTTTGCAAGCAGCAGATTACGCGCAGAAAAAAAGGATCTCAAGAAGATCCTTTGATCT
TTTCTACGGGGTCTGACGCTCAGTGGAACGAAAACTCACAGATCCGGGATTTTGGTCATGAGATTATCAA
AAAGGATCTTCACCTAGATCCTTTTAAATTAAAAATGAAGTTTTAAATCAATCTAAAGTATATATGAGTA
AACTTGGTCTGACAGTTACCAATGCTTAATCAGTGAGGCACCTATCTCAGCGATCTGTCTATTTCGTTCA
TCCATAGTTGCCTGACTCCCCGTCGTGTAGATAACTACGATACGGGAGGGCTTACCATCTGGCCCCAGTG
CTGCAATGATACCGCGAGACCCACGCTCACCGGCTCCAGATTTATCAGCAATAAACCAGCCAGCCGGAAG
GGCCGAGCGCAGAAGTGGTCCTGCAACTTTATCCGCCTCCATCCAGTCTATTAATTGTTGCCGGGAAGCT
AGAGTAAGTAGTTCGCCAGTTAATAGTTTGCGCAACGTTGTTGCCATTGCTACAGGCATCGTGGTGTCAC
GCTCGTCGTTTGGTATGGCTTCATTCAGCTCCGGTTCCCAACGATCAAGGCGAGTTACATGATCCCCCAT
GTTGTGCAAAAAAGCGGTTAGCTCCTTCGGTCCTCCGATCGTTGTCAGAAGTAAGTTGGCCGCAGTGTTA
TCACTCATGGTTATGGCAGCACTGCATAATTCTCTTACTGTCATGCCATCCGTAAGATGCTTTTCTGTGA
CTGGTGAGTACTCAACCAAGTCATTCTGAGAATAGTGTATGCGGCGACCGAGTTGCTCTTGCCCGGCGTC
AATACGGGATAATACCGCGCCACATAGCAGAACTTTAAAAGTGCTCATCATTGGAAAACGTTCTTCGGGG
CGAAAACTCTCAAGGATCTTACCGCTGTTGAGATCCAGTTCGATGTAACCCACTCGTGCACCCAACTGAT
CTTCAGCATCTTTTACTTTCACCAGCGTTTCTGGGTGAGCAAAAACAGGAAGGCAAAATGCCGCAAAAAA
GGGAATAAGGGCGACACGGAAATGTTGAATACTCATACTCTTCCTTTTTCAATATTATTGAAGCATTTAT
CAGGGTTATTGTCTCATGAGCGGATACATATTTGAATGTATTTAGAAAAATAAACAAATAGGGGTTCCGC
GCACATTTCCCCGAAAAGT
Features (pLannotate 1.2.2; 5 found; start..end, strand, type, name):
     26..44      +  promoter       T7 promoter: promoter for bacteriophage T7 RNA polymerase
    111..158     +  terminator     T7 terminator: transcription terminator for bacteriophage T7 RNA polymerase
    376..964     -  rep_origin     ori: high-copy-number ColE1/pMB1/pBR322/pUC origin of replication
   1136..1996    -  CDS            AmpR: β-lactamase; bla; confers resistance to ampicillin, carbenicillin, and related antibiotics
   1997..2101    -  promoter       AmpR promoter: bla
