[The description below was written by a language model from this plasmid's Addgene catalogue record and pLannotate feature annotations shown in this document.]
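Description:
pNP1 AND input A is a compact, 2,119 bp bacterial expression plasmid built on the pNP1 backbone, a small cloning vector attributed in the record to New England Biolabs. It is maintained at high copy number in E. coli through a ColE1/pUC-type origin of replication and is selected with ampicillin via a β-lactamase (AmpR) gene driven by its native bla promoter. Apart from these maintenance elements, the plasmid carries only a minimal transcription unit.

That unit consists of a bacteriophage T7 promoter followed by a 66 bp insert, introduced by Gibson cloning, and then a T7 terminator. No coding sequence is annotated in this region, which fits with the insert being expressed as a short RNA rather than a protein. The insert is catalogued as "AND gate input A", and the stated purpose is to serve as one of the inputs for a companion pNP1 AND gate construct that reports through sfGFP. The record notes that the AND gate design derives from earlier work on ribocomputing devices, in which RNA-based logic controls translation of a reporter. In an AND arrangement, reporter output is expected only when both required input RNAs are present, so this plasmid would be combined with a second input plasmid and the gate plasmid. The details of how input A interacts with the gate are not given in the record.

Transcription depends on T7 RNA polymerase being supplied. The plasmid was deposited as part of a modular synthetic biology education kit, where it supports demonstrations of genetic logic with a fluorescent readout.
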