Addgene plasmid #107362: pNP1 AND input A
Purpose: Input A for pNP1 AND gate sfGFP
Depositing lab: James Collins. Depositing organization: Massachusetts Institute of Technology. Publication: BioBits Explorer: A modular synthetic biology education kit. Huang A, Nguyen PQ, Stark JC, Takahashi MK, Donghia N, Ferrante T, Dy AJ, Hsu KJ, Dubner RS, Pardee K, Jewett MC, Collins JJ. Sci Adv. 2018 Aug 1;4(8):eaat5105. doi: 10.1126/sciadv.aat5105. eCollection 2018 Aug. PubMed 30083608.
Backbone
  Vector backbone: pNP1
  Backbone manufacturer: New England Biolabs (cloning vector)
  Backbone size w/o insert (bp): 2053
  Total vector size (bp): 2119
  Vector type: Bacterial Expression
Growth in bacteria
  Bacterial resistance: Ampicillin, 100 μg/mL
  Growth temperature: 37°C
  Growth strain: DH5alpha
  Copy number: High Copy
Gene/Insert
  Gene/Insert name: AND gate input A
  Insert size (bp): 66
  Promoter: T7
  Cloning method: Gibson Cloning
  Sequencing primers: 5′ CCCGCGAAATTAATACGACTCACTATAGG; 3′ AGTGCCAAGCTTCCGGATATAGTTC
Resource information
  A portion of this plasmid was derived from a plasmid made by: AND gate - Green, A.A., Kim, J., Ma, D., Silver, P.A., Collins, J.J., and Yin, P. (2017). Complex cellular logic computation using ribocomputing devices. Nature 548, 117–121.
Terms and licenses: Academic/Nonprofit Terms; Industry Terms: Not Available to Industry
How to cite: pNP1 AND input A was a gift from James Collins (Addgene plasmid # 107362 ; http://n2t.net/addgene:107362 ; RRID:Addgene_107362)
